>Addgene plasmid #68216 | pEGB 35S:Luciferase:Tnos (GB0110) | depositor full sequence | sequence record 128345 | pEGB 35S:Luciferase:Tnos (GB0110) sequence 5782 bps
GGAGACTAGAGCCAAGCTGATCTCCTTTGCCCCGGAGATCACCATGGACGACTTTCTCTATCTCTACGAT
CTAGGAAGAAAGTTCGACGGAGAAGGTGACGATACCATGTTCACCACCGATAATGAGAAGATTAGCCTCT
TCAATTTCAGAAAGAATGCTGACCCACAGATGGTTAGAGAGGCCTACGCGGCAGGTCTGATCAAGACGAT
CTACCCGAGTAATAATCTCCAGGAGATCAAATACCTTCCCAAGAAGGTTAAAGATGCAGTCAAAAGATTC
AGGACTAACTGCATCAAGAACACAGAGAAAGATATATTTCTCAAGATCAGAAGTACTATTCCAGTATGGA
CGATTCAAGGCTTGCTTCATAAACCAAGGCAAGTAATAGAGATTGGAGTCTCTAAGAAAGTAGTTCCTAC
TGAATCAAAGGCCATGGAGTCAAAAATTCAGATCGAGGATCTAACAGAACTCGCCGTGAAGACTGGCGAA
CAGTTCATACAGAGTCTTTTACGACTCAATGACAAGAAGAAAATCTTCGTCAACATGGTGGAGCACGACA
CTCTCGTCTACTCCAAGAATATCAAAGATACAGTCTCAGAAGACCAAAGGGCTATTGAGACTTTTCAACA
AAGGGTAATATCGGGAAACCTCCTCGGATTCCATTGCCCAGCTATCTGTCACTTCATCAAAAGGACAGTA
GAAAAGGAAGGTGGCACCTACAAATGCCATCATTGCGATAAAGGAAAGGCTATCGTTCAAGATGCCTCTG
CCGACAGTGGTCCCAAAGATGGACCCCCACCCACGAGGAGCATCGTGGAAAAAGAAGACGTTCCAACCAC
GTCTTCAAAGCAAGTGGATTGATGTGATATCTCCACTGACGTAAGGGATGACGCACAATCCCACTATCCT
TCGCAAGACCCTTCCTCTATATAAGGAAGTTCATTTCATTTGGAGAGGACTCCGGTATTTTTACAACAAT
ACCACAACAAAACAAACAACAAACAACATTACAATTTACTATTCTAGTCGAAATGGAAGACGCCAAAAAC
ATAAAGAAAGGCCCGGCGCCATTCTATCCGCTGGAAGATGGAACCGCTGGAGAGCAACTGCATAAGGCTA
TGAAGAGATACGCCCTGGTTCCTGGAACAATTGCTTTTACAGATGCACATATCGAGGTGGACATCACTTA
CGCTGAGTACTTCGAAATGTCCGTTCGGTTGGCAGAAGCTATGAAACGATATGGGCTGAATACAAATCAC
AGAATCGTCGTATGCAGTGAAAACTCTCTTCAATTCTTTATGCCGGTGTTGGGCGCGTTATTTATCGGAG
TTGCAGTTGCGCCCGCGAACGACATTTATAATGAACGTGAATTGCTCAACAGTATGGGCATTTCGCAGCC
TACCGTGGTGTTCGTTTCCAAAAAGGGGTTGCAAAAAATTTTGAACGTGCAAAAAAAGCTCCCAATCATC
CAAAAAATTATTATCATGGATTCTAAAACGGATTACCAGGGATTTCAGTCGATGTACACGTTCGTCACAT
CTCATCTACCTCCCGGTTTTAATGAATACGATTTTGTGCCAGAGTCCTTCGATAGGGACAAGACAATTGC
ACTGATCATGAACTCCTCTGGATCTACTGGTCTGCCTAAAGGTGTCGCTCTGCCTCATAGAACTGCCTGC
GTGAGATTCTCGCATGCCAGAGATCCTATTTTTGGCAATCAAATCATTCCGGATACTGCGATTTTAAGTG
TTGTTCCATTCCATCACGGTTTTGGAATGTTTACTACACTCGGATATTTGATATGTGGATTTCGAGTCGT
CTTAATGTATAGATTTGAAGAAGAGCTGTTTCTGAGGAGCCTTCAGGATTACAAGATTCAAAGTGCGCTG
CTGGTGCCAACCCTATTCTCCTTCTTCGCCAAAAGCACTCTGATTGACAAATACGATTTATCTAATTTAC
ACGAAATTGCTTCTGGTGGCGCTCCCCTCTCTAAGGAAGTCGGGGAAGCGGTTGCCAAGAGGTTCCATCT
GCCAGGTATCAGGCAAGGATATGGGCTCACTGAGACTACATCAGCTATTCTGATTACACCCGAGGGGGAT
GATAAACCGGGCGCGGTCGGTAAAGTTGTTCCATTTTTTGAAGCGAAGGTTGTGGATCTGGATACCGGGA
AAACGCTGGGCGTTAATCAAAGAGGCGAACTGTGTGTGAGAGGTCCTATGATTATGTCCGGTTATGTAAA
CAATCCGGAAGCGACCAACGCCTTGATTGACAAGGATGGATGGCTACATTCTGGAGACATAGCTTACTGG
GACGAAGACGAACACTTCTTCATCGTTGACCGCCTGAAGTCTCTGATTAAGTACAAAGGCTATCAGGTGG
CTCCCGCTGAATTGGAATCCATCTTGCTCCAACACCCCAACATCTTCGACGCAGGTGTCGCAGGTCTTCC
CGACGATGACGCCGGTGAACTTCCCGCCGCCGTTGTTGTTTTGGAGCACGGAAAGACGATGACGGAAAAA
GAGATCGTGGATTACGTCGCCAGTCAAGTAACAACCGCGAAAAAGTTGCGCGGAGGAGTTGTGTTTGTGG
ACGAAGTACCGAAAGGTCTTACCGGAAAACTCGACGCAAGAAAAATCAGAGAGATCCTCATAAAGGCCAA
GAAGGGCGGAAAGATCGCCGTGTAATGAGCTTGGAATGGATCTTCGATCCCGATCGTTCAAACATTTGGC
AATAAAGTTTCTTAAGATTGAATCCTGTTGCCGGTCTTGCGACGATTATCATATAATTTCTGTTGAATTA
CGTTAAGCATGTAATAATTAACATGTAATGCATGACGTTATTTATGAGATGGGTTTTTATGATTAGAGTC
CCGCAATTATACATTTAATACGCGATAGAAAACAAAATATAGCGCGCAAACTAGGATAAATTATCGCGCD
CGGTGTCATCTATGTTACTAGATCGGGAATTGCCAAGCTAATTCTTGAAGACGAAAGGGCCTCGTGATAC
GCCTATTTTTATAGGTTAATGTCATGATAATAATGGTTTCTTAGACGTCAGGTGGCACTTTTCGGGGAAA
TGTGCGCGGAACCCCTATTTGTTTATTTTTCTAAATACATTCAAATATGTATCCGCTCATGAGACAATAA
CCCTGATAAATGCTTCAATAATGGGACCGACTCGCGCTGTCATGAGACGAATTCTGACAGGATATATTGG
CGGGTAAACTAAGTCGCTGTATGTGTTTGTTTGAGATCTCATGTGAGCAAAAGGCCAGCAAAAGGCCAGG
AACCGTAAAAAGGCCGCGTTGCTGGCGTTTTTCCATAGGCTCCGCCCCCCTGACGAGCATCACAAAAATC
GACGCTCAAGTCAGAGGTGGCGAAACCCGACAGGACTATAAAGATACCAGGCGTTTCCCCCTGGAAGCTC
CCTCGTGCGCTCTCCTGTTCCGACCCTGCCGCTTACCGGATACCTGTCCGCCTTTCTCCCTTCGGGAAGC
GTGGCGCTTTCTCATAGCTCACGCTGTAGGTATCTCAGTTCGGTGTAGGTCGTTCGCTCCAAGCTGGGCT
GTGTGCACGAACCCCCCGTTCAGCCCGACCGCTGCGCCTTATCCGGTAACTATCGTCTTGAGTCCAACCC
GGTAAGACACGACTTATCGCCACTGGCAGCAGCCACTGGTAACAGGATTAGCAGAGCGAGGTATGTAGGC
GGTGCTACAGAGTTCTTGAAGTGGTGGCCTAACTACGGCTACACTAGAAGAACAGTATTTGGTATCTGCG
CTCTGCTGAAGCCAGTTACCTTCGGAAGAAGAGTTGGTAGCTCTTGATCCGGCAAACAAACCACCGCTGG
TAGCGGTGGTTTTTTTGTTTGCAAGCAGCAGATTACGCGCAGAAAAAAAGGATCTCAAGAAGATCCTTTG
ATCTTTTCTACGGGGTCTGACGCTCAGTGGAACGAAAACTCACGTTAAGGGATTTTGGTCATGAGATTAT
CAAAAAGGATCTTCACCTAGATCCTTTTAAATTAAAAATGAAGTTTTAAATCAATCTAAAGTATATATGT
GTAACATTGGTCTAGTGATTAGAAAAACTCATCGAGCATCAAATGAAACTGCAATTTATTCATATCAGGA
TTATCAATACCATATTTTTGAAAAAGCCGTTTCTGTAATGAAGGAGAAAACTCACCGAGGCAGTTCCATA
GGATGGCAAGATCCTGGTATCGGTCTGCGATTCCGACTCGTCCAACATCAATACAACCTATTAATTTCCC
CTCGTCAAAAATAAGGTTATCAAGTGAGAAATCACCATGAGTGACGACTGAATCCGGTGAGAATGGCAAA
AGTTTATGCATTTCTTTCCAGACTTGTTCAACAGGCCAGCCATTACGCTCGTCATCAAAATCACTCGCAT
CAACCAAACCGTTATTCATTCGTGATTGCGCCTGAGCGAGTCGAAATACGCGATCGCTGTTAAAAGGACA
ATTACAAACAGGAATCGAATGCAACCGGCGCAGGAACACTGCCAGCGCATCAACAATATTTTCACCTGAA
TCAGGATATTCTTCTAATACCTGGAATGCTGTTTTCCCTGGGATCGCAGTGGTGAGTAACCATGCATCAT
CAGGAGTACGGATAAAATGCTTGATGGTCGGAAGAGGCATAAATTCCGTCAGCCAGTTTAGTCTGACCAT
CTCATCTGTAACAACATTGGCAACGCTACCTTTGCCATGTTTCAGAAACAACTCTGGCGCATCGGGCTTC
CCATACAATCGGTAGATTGTCGCACCTGATTGCCCGACATTATCGCGAGCCCATTTATACCCATATAAAT
CAGCATCCATGTTGGAATTTAATCGCGGCCTTGAGCAAGACGTTTCCCGTTGAATATGGCTCATAACACC
CCTTGTATTACTGTTTATGTAAGCAGACAGTTTTATTGTTCATGATGATATATTTTTATCTTGTGCAATG
TAACATCAGAGATTTTGAGACACAACGTGGCTTTGTTGAATAAATCGAACTTTTGCTGAGTTGAAGGATC
AGATCACGCATCTTCCCGACAACGCAGACCGTTCCGTGGCAAAGCAAAAGTTCAAAATCACCAACTGGTC
CACCTACAACAAAGCTCTCATCAACCGTGGCTCCCTCACTTTCTGGCTGGATGATGGGGCGATTCAGGCG
ATCCCCATCCAACAGCCCGCCGTCGAGCGGGCTTTTTTATCCCCGGAAGCCTGTGGATAGAGGGTAGTTA
TCCACGTGAAACCGCTAATGCCCCGCAAAGCCTTGATTCACGGGGCTTTCCGGCCCGCTCCAAAAACTAT
CCACGTGAAATCGCTAATCAGGGTACGTGAAATCGCTAATCGGAGTACGTGAAATCGCTAATAAGGTCAC
GTGAAATCGCTAATCAAAAAGGCACGTGAGAACGCTAATAGCCCTTTCAGATCAACAGCTTGCAAACACC
CCTCGCTCCGGCAAGTAGTTACAGCAAGTAGTATGTTCAATTAGCTTTTCAATTATGAATATATATATCA
ATTATTGGTCGCCCTTGGCTTGTGGACAATGCGCTACGCGCACCGGCTCCGCCCGTGGACAACCGCAAGC
GGTTGCCCACCGTCGAGCGCCTTTGCCCACAACCCGGCGGCCGGCCGCAACAGATCGTTTTATAAATTTT
TTTTTTTGAAAAAGAAAAAGCCCGAAAGGCGGCAACCTCTCGGGCTTCTGGATTTCCGATCCCCGGAATT
AGATCTTGGCAGGATATATTGTGGTGTAACGAATTCGTCTCA
Features (pLannotate 1.2.2; 12 found; start..end, strand, type, name):
    616..960     +  promoter       CaMV 35S promoter: strong constitutive promoter from cauliflower mosaic virus
    913..959     +  promoter       minimal CaMV 35S promoter: minimal 35S promoter from cauliflower mosaic virus
    991..1016    +  misc_feature   TMV Ω (fragment): translational enhancer from the tobacco mosaic virus 5'-leader sequence (Gallie et al., 1988)
   1033..2685    +  CDS            luciferase: firefly luciferase; luc+; enhanced luc+ version of the luciferase gene
   2712..2964    +  terminator     NOS terminator: nopaline synthase terminator and poly(A) signal
   3085..3172    +  promoter       AmpR promoter (fragment): bla
   3205..3229    +  misc_feature   RB T-DNA repeat: right border repeat from nopaline C58 T-DNA
   3320..3908    -  rep_origin     ori: high-copy-number ColE1/pMB1/pBR322/pUC origin of replication
   4079..4894    -  CDS            KanR: aminoglycoside phosphotransferase; aph(3')-Ia; confers resistance to kanamycin in bacteria or G418 (Geneticin®) in eukaryotes
   5079..5180    +  CDS            TRA2_ECOLX (fragment): Protein predicted: Swiss-Prot protein existence level 4. Required for transposition of transposon Tn903. From Escherichia coli.
   5185..5620    +  rep_origin     pSa ori: origin of replication from bacterial plasmid pSa
   5747..5769    +  misc_feature   LB T-DNA repeat: left border repeat from nopaline C58 T-DNA (truncated)
