[The description below was written by a language model from this plasmid's Addgene catalogue record and pLannotate feature annotations shown in this document.]
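Description:
pEGB 35S:Luciferase:Tnos (GB0110) is a GoldenBraid 2.0 plant expression plasmid carrying a complete transcriptional unit for firefly luciferase. It is built in the pDGB1alpha1 destination vector, a binary backbone derived from pGreenII. The annotated 5,782 nt sequence shows the expected propagation elements: a high-copy ColE1/pUC-type origin for E. coli, a pSa origin for replication in Agrobacterium (pGreen-type vectors generally need a helper plasmid supplying the replicase for this), and an aph(3')-Ia kanamycin resistance gene for bacterial selection. Nopaline-type left and right T-DNA border repeats flank the cargo region, so the cassette can be delivered into plant cells by Agrobacterium. No plant selectable marker is annotated within the T-DNA.

The payload runs from the cauliflower mosaic virus 35S promoter, a strong constitutive plant promoter, through a fragment of the TMV omega translational enhancer leader, into the luc+ version of the firefly luciferase coding sequence, and ends at the nopaline synthase terminator and polyadenylation signal. Internal BsaI and BsmBI sites were removed from the insert to make it compatible with the Type IIS assembly scheme. The unit was assembled with BsaI, whose sites were destroyed in the process, and it can be released with BsmBI for combination with other transcriptional units in the next GoldenBraid level. The construct serves as a constitutive luciferase reporter for plant expression and as a reusable module for building multigene constructs in plant synthetic biology.
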