Addgene plasmid #68216: pEGB 35S:Luciferase:Tnos (GB0110)
Purpose: Transcriptional unit for Firefly Luciferase Protein plant expression driven by the 35S promoter
Depositing lab: Diego Orzaez. Depositing organization: Agencia Estatal Consejo Superior de Investigaciones Científicas, M.P. Publication: GoldenBraid 2.0: a comprehensive DNA assembly framework for plant synthetic biology. Sarrion-Perdigones A, Vazquez-Vilar M, Palaci J, Castelijns B, Forment J, Ziarsolo P, Blanca J, Granell A, Orzaez D. Plant Physiol. 2013 Jul;162(3):1618-31. 10.1104/pp.113.217661 PubMed 23669743.
Backbone
  Vector backbone: pDGB1alpha1
  Backbone manufacturer: self-made; derived from pGreenII generated at the JIC
  Vector type: Plant Expression, Luciferase, Synthetic Biology
Growth in bacteria
  Bacterial resistance: Kanamycin, 50 μg/mL
  Growth temperature: 37°C
  Growth strain: DH5alpha
  Copy number: High Copy
Gene/Insert
  Gene/Insert name: Luc
  Insert size (bp): 3180
  Mutation: BsaI and BsmBI sites removed
  Promoter: 35S
  Cloning method: Restriction Enzyme; 5′ cloning site BsaI (destroyed during cloning); 3′ cloning site BsaI (destroyed during cloning)
  Sequencing primers: 5′ caacctctcgggcttctgga
Terms and licenses: Academic/Nonprofit Terms; Industry Terms: Not Available to Industry
Depositor comments: insert can be released with BsmBI
How to cite: pEGB 35S:Luciferase:Tnos (GB0110) was a gift from Diego Orzaez (Addgene plasmid # 68216 ; http://n2t.net/addgene:68216 ; RRID:Addgene_68216)
