>Addgene plasmid #68216 | pEGB 35S:Luciferase:Tnos (GB0110) | addgene partial sequence | sequence record 128343 | NOSterm-F 5'-agcgcgcaaactaggataaa-3'
GATCGGGAATTGCCAAGCTAATTCTTGAAGACGAAAGGGCCTCGTGATACGCCTATTTTTATAGGTTAAT
GTCATGATAATAATGGTTTCTTAGACGTCAGGTGGCACTTTTCGGGGAAATGTGCGCGGAACCCCTATTT
GTTTATTTTTCTAAATACATTCAAATATGTATCCGCTCATGAGACAATAACCCTGATAAATGCTTCAATA
ATGGGACCGACTCGCGCTGTCATGAGACGAATTCTGACAGGATATATTGGCGGGTAAACTAAGTCGCTGT
ATGTGTTTGTTTGAGATCTCATGTGAGCAAAAGGCCAGCAAAAGGCCAGGAACCGTAAAAAGGCCGCGTT
GCTGGCGTTTTTCCATAGGCTCCGCCCCCCTGACGAGCATCACAAAAATCGACGCTCAAGTCAGAGGTGG
CGAAACCCGACAGGACTATAAAGATACCAGGCGTTTCCCCCTGGAAGCTCCCTCGTGCGCTCTCCTGTTC
CGACCCTGCCGCTTACCGGATACCTGTCCGCCTTTCTCCCTTCGGGAAGCGTGGCGCTTTCTCATAGCTC
ACGCTGTAGGTATCTCAGTTCGGTGTAGGTCGTTCGCTCCAAGCTGGGCTGTGTGCACGAACCCCCCGTT
CAGCCCGACCGCTGCGCCTTATCCGGTAACTATCGTCTTGAGTCCAACCCGGTAAGACACGACTTATCGC
CACTGGCAGCAGCCACTGGTAACAGGATTAGCAGAGCGAGGTATGTAGGCGGTGCTACAGAGTTCTTGAA
GTGGTGGCCTAACTACGGCTACACTAGAAGAACAGTATTTGGTATCTGCGCTCTGCTGAAGCCAGTTACC
TTCGGAAGAAGAGTTGGTAGCTCTTGATCCGGCAAACAAACCA
