>Addgene plasmid #68216 | pEGB 35S:Luciferase:Tnos (GB0110) | addgene partial sequence | sequence record 128344 | CamV35S-R 5'-gccaccttccttttctactgtc-3'
TGGAATCCGAGGAGGTTTCCCGATATTACCCTTTGTTGAAAAGTCTCAATAGCCCTTTGGTCTTCTGAGA
CTGTATCTTTGATATTCTTGGAGTAGACGAGAGTGTCGTGCTCCACCATGTTGACGAAGATTTTCTTCTT
GTCATTGAGTCGTAAAAGACTCTGTATGAACTGTTCGCCAGTCTTCACGGCGAGTTCTGTTAGATCCTCG
ATCTGAATTTTTGACTCCATGGCCTTTGATTCAGTAGGAACTACTTTCTTAGAGACTCCAATCTCTATTA
CTTGCCTTGGTTTATGAAGCAAGCCTTGAATCGTCCATACTGGAATAGTACTTCTGATCTTGAGAAATAT
ATCTTTCTCTGTGTTCTTGATGCAGTTAGTCCTGAATCTTTTGACTGCATCTTTAACCTTCTTGGGAAGG
TATTTGATCTCCTGGAGATTATTACTCGGGTAGATCGTCTTGATCAGACCTGCCGCGTAGGCCTCTCTAA
CCATCTGTGGGTCAGCATTCTTTCTGAAATTGAAGAGGCTAATCTTCTCATTATCGGTGGTGAACATGGT
ATCGTCACCTTCTCCGTCGAACTTTCTTCCTAGATCGTAGAGATAGAGAAAGTCGTCCATGGTGATCTCC
GGGGCAAAGGAGATCAGCTTGGCTCTAGTCTCCTGAGACGAATTCGTTACACCACAATATATCCTGCCAA
GATCTAATTCCGGGGATCGGAAATCCAGAAGCCCGAGAGGTTGCCGCCTTTCGGGCTTTTTCTTTTTCAA
AAAAAAAAATTTATAAAACGATCTGTTGCGGCCGGCCGCCGGGTTGTGGGCAAAGGCGCTCGACGGTGGG
CAACCGCTTGCGGTTGTCCACGG
